Addgene plasmid #208630: pET28-RPL3-Δ1~34,Δ215~284-TwStrep
Purpose: for E. coli expression of truncated human RPL3 (ENST00000216146), aa35~398 with deletion of 215~284, fused with Twin Strep tag.
Depositing lab: Quanfu Ma. Depositing organization: Maternal and Child Health Hospital of Hubei Province.
Backbone
  Vector backbone: pET28-3'TwStrep
  Modifications to backbone: refer to (Addgene#208053)
  Vector type: Bacterial Expression
Growth in bacteria
  Bacterial resistance: Kanamycin, 50 μg/mL
  Growth temperature: 37°C
  Growth strain: DH5alpha
  Growth instructions: we use BL21 (DE3) for expression
  Copy number: Low Copy
Gene/Insert
  Gene/Insert name: human RPL3 (ENST00000216146) Δ1~34, Δ215~284 (alt names: uL3; RPL3; ribosomal large unit protein L3)
  Species: H. sapiens (human)
  Mutation: Δ1~34,Δ215~284
  GenBank ID: ENST00000216146
  Entrez Gene: RPL3 (a.k.a. ASC-1, L3, TARBP-B, uL3)
  Promoter: T7
  Tag / fusion protein: Twin Strep (C terminal on backbone); 6xHis (N terminal on backbone); mEGFP(A206K) (C terminal on insert)
  Cloning method: Gibson Cloning
  Sequencing primers: 5′ pETupstream, T7p; 3′ T7ter
Terms and licenses: Academic/Nonprofit Terms; Industry Terms: Not Available to Industry
Depositor comments: reverse primer is on Twin Strep tag. additional primers for internal deletion: hRPL3-Δ215~284-F: 5' GTGAACCAAGTGTTTGGGCAGGATTATAAGATTGGCCAGGGCTAC 3' hRPL3-Δ215~284-R: 5' GTAGCCCTGGCCAATCTTATAATCCTGCCCAAACACTTGGTTCAC 3'
How to cite: pET28-RPL3-Δ1~34,Δ215~284-TwStrep was a gift from Quanfu Ma (Addgene plasmid # 208630 ; http://n2t.net/addgene:208630 ; RRID:Addgene_208630)
