[The description below was written by a language model from this plasmid's Addgene catalogue record and pLannotate feature annotations shown in this document.]
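Description:
pET28-RPL3-Δ1~34,Δ215~284-TwStrep is a bacterial expression plasmid built on a pET28 derivative that carries a 3' Twin-Strep tag, designed to produce a truncated form of human ribosomal large-subunit protein L3 (RPL3/uL3) in E. coli. It is selected with kanamycin through the aph(3')-Ia gene and replicates from a pBR322-type origin accompanied by the bom region and the rop gene, which keeps copy number low, as the catalogue states. An f1 origin is also present. The record lists DH5alpha for propagation and BL21(DE3), which supplies T7 RNA polymerase, for expression.

The expression cassette consists of a T7 promoter followed by a lac operator, the T7 gene 10 ribosome binding site, an N-terminal His-tag region, a thrombin cleavage site, the RPL3 fragment, the Twin-Strep tag and the T7 terminator. The plasmid-borne lacI gene supplies the repressor that keeps the cassette off until it is induced with IPTG. The insert was assembled by Gibson cloning and encodes residues 35 to 398 with an internal deletion of residues 215 to 284. The annotated RPL3 segment of about 900 nt is consistent with this doubly truncated coding region. The two tags allow purification on nickel and Strep-Tactin resins, and thrombin cleavage can remove the N-terminal His tag.

The catalogue also lists an mEGFP(A206K) fusion at the insert's C terminus, but the feature table shows no GFP, and the short gap between RPL3 and the Twin-Strep tag leaves no room for one. A short His stretch annotated after the Twin-Strep tag is probably the residual pET28 C-terminal tag, and the record does not say whether it is translated. The record gives no use for the protein beyond its expression.
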