Features (pLannotate 1.2.2; 22 found; start..end, strand, type, name):
     12..440     +  rep_origin     f1 ori (sequence partly withheld): f1 bacteriophage origin of replication; arrow indicates direction of (+) strand synthesis
    493..550     +  promoter       AmpR promoter (fragment): bla
    559..1374    -  CDS            KanR: aminoglycoside phosphotransferase; aph(3')-Ia; confers resistance to kanamycin in bacteria or G418 (Geneticin®) in eukaryotes
   1496..2084    +  rep_origin     ori: high-copy-number ColE1/pMB1/pBR322/pUC origin of replication
   2270..2409    -  misc_feature   bom: basis of mobility region from pBR322
   2511..2702    -  CDS            rop: Rop protein, which maintains plasmids at low copy number; rop
   2719..3099    +  CDS            YPB1_ECOLX: Protein predicted: Swiss-Prot protein existence level 4. From Escherichia coli.
   3171..3462    -  CDS            TcR (fragment): tetracycline efflux protein; tet; confers resistance to tetracycline
   3477..3498    -  protein_bind   CAP binding site: CAP binding activates transcription in the presence of cAMP. E. coli catabolite activator protein
   3511..4593    -  CDS            lacI: lac repressor; lacI; The lac repressor binds to the lac operator to inhibit transcription in E. coli. This inhibition can be relieved by adding lactose or isopropyl-β-D-thiogalactopyranoside (IPTG).
   4594..4671    -  promoter       lacI promoter: lacI
   4679..4958    -  CDS            TcR (fragment): tetracycline efflux protein; tet; confers resistance to tetracycline
   4980..4998    +  promoter       T7 promoter: promoter for bacteriophage T7 RNA polymerase
   4999..5023    +  protein_bind   lac operator: The lac repressor binds to the lac operator to inhibit transcription in E. coli. This inhibition can be relieved by adding lactose or isopropyl-β-D-thiogalactopyranoside (IPTG). lac repressor encoded by lacI
   5038..5060    +  RBS            RBS: efficient ribosome binding site from bacteriophage T7 gene 10 (Olins and Rangwala, 1989)
   5079..5095    +  CDS            capTEV™ (fragment): composite tag for in vivo biotinylation, TEV protease cleavage, and 6xHis tagging
   5106..5123    +  CDS            thrombin site: thrombin recognition and cleavage site
   5130..6026    +  CDS            RPL3 (fragment) (sequence partly withheld): RL3_HUMAN - Experimental evidence at protein level: Swiss-Prot protein existence level 1. The L3 protein is a component of the large subunit of cytoplasmic ribosomes. From Homo sapiens (Human).
   6042..6110    +  CDS            Twin-Strep-tag (fragment): two Strep-Tag®II moieties connected by a linker for enhanced binding to Strep-Tactin®, an engineered form of streptavidin (Schmidt et al., 2013)
   6144..6161    +  CDS            9xHis (fragment): 9xHis affinity tag
   6171..6220    +  CDS            SET1 (fragment): solubility-enhancement tag derived from T7 phage gene 10B
   6228..6275    +  terminator     T7 terminator: transcription terminator for bacteriophage T7 RNA polymerase
>Addgene plasmid #208630 | pET28-RPL3-Δ1~34,Δ215~284-TwStrep | addgene full sequence | sequence record 418338 | Addgene NGS Result
TGGCGAATGGG
[124 nt withheld, positions 12-135]
C
[91 nt withheld, positions 137-227]
A
[49 nt withheld, positions 229-277]
CCTTTGACGTTGGAGTCCACGTTCTTT
[37 nt withheld, positions 305-341]
ACCCTATCTCGGTCTATTCTTTTGATTTATAAGGGATTTTGCCGATTTCGGCCTATTGGTTAAAAAATGA
GCTGATTTAACAAAAATTTAACGCGAATTTTAACAAAATATTAACGCTTACAATTTAGGTGGCACTTTTC
GGGGAAATGTGCGCGGAACCCCTATTTGTTTATTTTTCTAAATACATTCAAATATGTATCCGCTCATGAA
TTAATTCTTAGAAAAACTCATCGAGCATCAAATGAAACTGCAATTTATTCATATCAGGATTATCAATACC
ATATTTTTGAAAAAGCCGTTTCTGTAATGAAGGAGAAAACTCACCGAGGCAGTTCCATAGGATGGCAAGA
TCCTGGTATCGGTCTGCGATTCCGACTCGTCCAACATCAATACAACCTATTAATTTCCCCTCGTCAAAAA
TAAGGTTATCAAGTGAGAAATCACCATGAGTGACGACTGAATCCGGTGAGAATGGCAAAAGTTTATGCAT
TTCTTTCCAGACTTGTTCAACAGGCCAGCCATTACGCTCGTCATCAAAATCACTCGCATCAACCAAACCG
TTATTCATTCGTGATTGCGCCTGAGCGAGACGAAATACGCGATCGCTGTTAAAAGGACAATTACAAACAG
GAATCGAATGCAACCGGCGCAGGAACACTGCCAGCGCATCAACAATATTTTCACCTGAATCAGGATATTC
TTCTAATACCTGGAATGCTGTTTTCCCGGGGATCGCAGTGGTGAGTAACCATGCATCATCAGGAGTACGG
ATAAAATGCTTGATGGTCGGAAGAGGCATAAATTCCGTCAGCCAGTTTAGTCTGACCATCTCATCTGTAA
CATCATTGGCAACGCTACCTTTGCCATGTTTCAGAAACAACTCTGGCGCATCGGGCTTCCCATACAATCG
ATAGATTGTCGCACCTGATTGCCCGACATTATCGCGAGCCCATTTATACCCATATAAATCAGCATCCATG
TTGGAATTTAATCGCGGCCTAGAGCAAGACGTTTCCCGTTGAATATGGCTCATAACACCCCTTGTATTAC
TGTTTATGTAAGCAGACAGTTTTATTGTTCATGACCAAAATCCCTTAACGTGAGTTTTCGTTCCACTGAG
CGTCAGACCCCGTAGAAAAGATCAAAGGATCTTCTTGAGATCCTTTTTTTCTGCGCGTAATCTGCTGCTT
GCAAACAAAAAAACCACCGCTACCAGCGGTGGTTTGTTTGCCGGATCAAGAGCTACCAACTCTTTTTCCG
AAGGTAACTGGCTTCAGCAGAGCGCAGATACCAAATACTGTCCTTCTAGTGTAGCCGTAGTTAGGCCACC
ACTTCAAGAACTCTGTAGCACCGCCTACATACCTCGCTCTGCTAATCCTGTTACCAGTGGCTGCTGCCAG
TGGCGATAAGTCGTGTCTTACCGGGTTGGACTCAAGACGATAGTTACCGGATAAGGCGCAGCGGTCGGGC
TGAACGGGGGGTTCGTGCACACAGCCCAGCTTGGAGCGAACGACCTACACCGAACTGAGATACCTACAGC
GTGAGCTATGAGAAAGCGCCACGCTTCCCGAAGGGAGAAAGGCGGACAGGTATCCGGTAAGCGGCAGGGT
CGGAACAGGAGAGCGCACGAGGGAGCTTCCAGGGGGAAACGCCTGGTATCTTTATAGTCCTGTCGGGTTT
CGCCACCTCTGACTTGAGCGTCGATTTTTGTGATGCTCGTCAGGGGGGCGGAGCCTATGGAAAAACGCCA
GCAACGCGGCCTTTTTACGGTTCCTGGCCTTTTGCTGGCCTTTTGCTCACATGTTCTTTCCTGCGTTATC
CCCTGATTCTGTGGATAACCGTATTACCGCCTTTGAGTGAGCTGATACCGCTCGCCGCAGCCGAACGACC
GAGCGCAGCGAGTCAGTGAGCGAGGAAGCGGAAGAGCGCCTGATGCGGTATTTTCTCCTTACGCATCTGT
GCGGTATTTCACACCGCAATGGTGCACTCTCAGTACAATCTGCTCTGATGCCGCATAGTTAAGCCAGTAT
ACACTCCGCTATCGCTACGTGACTGGGTCATGGCTGCGCCCCGACACCCGCCAACACCCGCTGACGCGCC
CTGACGGGCTTGTCTGCTCCCGGCATCCGCTTACAGACAAGCTGTGACCGTCTCCGGGAGCTGCATGTGT
CAGAGGTTTTCACCGTCATCACCGAAACGCGCGAGGCAGCTGCGGTAAAGCTCATCAGCGTGGTCGTGAA
GCGATTCACAGATGTCTGCCTGTTCATCCGCGTCCAGCTCGTTGAGTTTCTCCAGAAGCGTTAATGTCTG
GCTTCTGATAAAGCGGGCCATGTTAAGGGCGGTTTTTTCCTGTTTGGTCACTGATGCCTCCGTGTAAGGG
GGATTTCTGTTCATGGGGGTAATGATACCGATGAAACGAGAGAGGATGCTCACGATACGGGTTACTGATG
ATGAACATGCCCGGTTACTGGAACGTTGTGAGGGTAAACAACTGGCGGTATGGATGCGGCGGGACCAGAG
AAAAATCACTCAGGGTCAATGCCAGCGCTTCGTTAATACAGATGTAGGTGTTCCACAGGGTAGCCAGCAG
CATCCTGCGATGCAGATCCGGAACATAATGGTGCAGGGCGCTGACTTCCGCGTTTCCAGACTTTACGAAA
CACGGAAACCGAAGACCATTCATGTTGTTGCTCAGGTCGCAGACGTTTTGCAGCAGCAGTCGCTTCACGT
TCGCTCGCGTATCGGTGATTCATTCTGCTAACCAGTAAGGCAACCCCGCCAGCCTAGCCGGGTCCTCAAC
GACAGGAGCACGATCATGCGCACCCGTGGGGCCGCCATGCCGGCGATAATGGCCTGCTTCTCGCCGAAAC
GTTTGGTGGCGGGACCAGTGACGAAGGCTTGAGCGAGGGCGTGCAAGATTCCGAATACCGCAAGCGACAG
GCCGATCATCGTCGCGCTCCAGCGAAAGCGGTCCTCGCCGAAAATGACCCAGAGCGCTGCCGGCACCTGT
CCTACGAGTTGCATGATAAAGAAGACAGTCATAAGTGCGGCGACGATAGTCATGCCCCGCGCCCACCGGA
AGGAGCTGACTGGGTTGAAGGCTCTCAAGGGCATCGGTCGAGATCCCGGTGCCTAATGAGTGAGCTAACT
TACATTAATTGCGTTGCGCTCACTGCCCGCTTTCCAGTCGGGAAACCTGTCGTGCCAGCTGCATTAATGA
ATCGGCCAACGCGCGGGGAGAGGCGGTTTGCGTATTGGGCGCCAGGGTGGTTTTTCTTTTCACCAGTGAG
ACGGGCAACAGCTGATTGCCCTTCACCGCCTGGCCCTGAGAGAGTTGCAGCAAGCGGTCCACGCTGGTTT
GCCCCAGCAGGCGAAAATCCTGTTTGATGGTGGTTAACGGCGGGATATAACATGAGCTGTCTTCGGTATC
GTCGTATCCCACTACCGAGATATCCGCACCAACGCGCAGCCCGGACTCGGTAATGGCGCGCATTGCGCCC
AGCGCCATCTGATCGTTGGCAACCAGCATCGCAGTGGGAACGATGCCCTCATTCAGCATTTGCATGGTTT
GTTGAAAACCGGACATGGCACTCCAGTCGCCTTCCCGTTCCGCTATCGGCTGAATTTGATTGCGAGTGAG
ATATTTATGCCAGCCAGCCAGACGCAGACGCGCCGAGACAGAACTTAATGGGCCCGCTAACAGCGCGATT
TGCTGGTGACCCAATGCGACCAGATGCTCCACGCCCAGTCGCGTACCGTCTTCATGGGAGAAAATAATAC
TGTTGATGGGTGTCTGGTCAGAGACATCAAGAAATAACGCCGGAACATTAGTGCAGGCAGCTTCCACAGC
AATGGCATCCTGGTCATCCAGCGGATAGTTAATGATCAGCCCACTGACGCGTTGCGCGAGAAGATTGTGC
ACCGCCGCTTTACAGGCTTCGACGCCGCTTCGTTCTACCATCGACACCACCACGCTGGCACCCAGTTGAT
CGGCGCGAGATTTAATCGCCGCGACAATTTGCGACGGCGCGTGCAGGGCCAGACTGGAGGTGGCAACGCC
AATCAGCAACGACTGTTTGCCCGCCAGTTGTTGTGCCACGCGGTTGGGAATGTAATTCAGCTCCGCCATC
GCCGCTTCCACTTTTTCCCGCGTTTTCGCAGAAACGTGGCTGGCCTGGTTCACCACGCGGGAAACGGTCT
GATAAGAGACACCGGCATACTCTGCGACATCGTATAACGTTACTGGTTTCACATTCACCACCCTGAATTG
ACTCTCTTCCGGGCGCTATCATGCCATACCGCGAAAGGTTTTGCGCCATTCGATGGTGTCCGGGATCTCG
ACGCTCTCCCTTATGCGACTCCTGCATTAGGAAGCAGCCCAGTAGTAGGTTGAGGCCGTTGAGCACCGCC
GCCGCAAGGAATGGTGCATGCAAGGAGATGGCGCCCAACAGTCCCCCGGCCACGGGGCCTGCCACCATAC
CCACGCCGAAACAAGCGCTCATGAGCCCGAAGTGGCGAGCCCGATCTTCCCCATCGGTGATGTCGGCGAT
ATAGGCGCCAGCAACCGCACCTGTGGCGCCGGTGATGCCGGCCACGATGCGTCCGGCGTAGAGGATCGAG
ATCTCGATCCCGCGAAATTAATACGACTCACTATAGGGGAATTGTGAGCGGATAACAATTCCCCTCTAGA
AATAATTTTGTTTAACTTTAAGAAGGAGATATACCATGGGCAGCAGCCATCATCATCATCATCACAGCAG
CGGCCTGGTGCCGCGCGGCAGCCATATGGATGACCCGTCCAAGCCGGTCCACCTCACAGCCTTCCTGGGA
TACAAGGCTGGCATGACTCACATCGTGCGGGAAGTCGACAGGCCGGGATCCAAGGTGAACAAGAAGGAGG
TGGTGGAGGCTGTGACCATTGTAGAG
[240 nt withheld, positions 5268-5507]
CGTGTCATTGCCCACACCCAGATGCGCCTGCTTCCTCTGCGCCAGAAGAAGGCCCACCTGATGGAGATCC
AGGTGAACGGAGGCACTGTGGCCGAGAAGCTGGACTGGGCCCGCGAGAGGCTTGAGCAGCAGGTACCTGT
GAACCAAGTGTTTGGGCAGGATTATAAGATTGGCCAGGGCTACCTTATCAAGGACGGCAAGCTGATCAAG
AACAATGCCTCCACTGACTATGACCTATCTGACAAGAGCATCAACCCTCTGGGTGGCTTT
[240 nt withheld, positions 5778-6017]
GAAGGAGCTAAGCTTTCCGGAGGGAGCGCTTGGAGCCACCCGCAGTTCGAAAAAGGTGGAGGTTCTGGCG
GTGGATCGGGAGGTTCAGCGTGGTCTCACCCCCAATTTGAGAAGTAATAGCTCGAGCACCACCACCACCA
CCACTGAGATCCGGCTGCTAACAAAGCCCGAAAGGAAGCTGAGTTGGCTGCTGCCACCGCTGAGCAATAA
CTAGCATAACCCCTTGGGGCCTCTAAACGGGTCTTGAGGGGTTTTTTGCTGAAAGGAGGAACTATATCCG
GAT
